>Addgene plasmid | pCE-hUL Sequencing Result | analyzer sequence | sequence record 334564
AATTCACTCCTCAGGTGCAGGCTGCCTATCAGAAGGTGGTGGCTGGTGTGGCCAATGCCCTGGCTCACAA
ATACCACTGAGATCTTTTTCCCTCTGCCAAAAATTATGGGGACATCATGAAGCCCCTTGAGCATCTGACT
TCTGGCTAATAAAGGAAATTTATTTTCATTGCAATAGTGTGTTGGAATTTTTTGTGTCTCTCACTCGGAA
GGACATATGGGAGGGCAAATCATTTAAAACATCAGAATGAGTATTTGGTTTAGAGTTTGGCAACATATGC
CCATATGCTGGCTGCCATGAACAAAGGTTGGCTATAAAGAGGTCATCAGTATATGAAACAGCCCCCTGCT
GTCCATTCCTTATTCCATAGAAAAGCCTTGACTTGAGGTTAGATTTTTTTTATATTTTGTTTTGTGTTAT
TTTTTTCTTTAACATCCCTAAAATTTTCCTTACATGTTTTACTAGCCAGATTTTTCCTCCTCTCCTGACT
ACTCCCAGTCATAGCTGTCCCTCTTCTCTTATGGAGATCCCTCGACCTGCAGCCCAAGCTTGGCGTAATC
ATGGTCATAGCTGTTTCCTGTGTGAAATTGTTATCCGCTCACAATTCCACACAACATACGAGCCGGAAGC
ATAAAGTGTAAAGCCTGGGGTGCCTAATGAGTGAGCTAACTCACATTAATTGCGTTGCGCTCACTGCCCG
CTTTCCAGTCGGGAAACCTGTCGTGCCAGCGGATCTCAATTCTCATGTTTGACAGCTTATCATCGATAAG
CTGATCCTCACAGGCCGCACCCAGCTTTTCTTCCGTTGCCCCAGTAGCATCTCTGTCTGGTGACCTTGAA
GAGGAAGAGGAGGGGTCCCGAGAATCCCCATCCCTACCGTCCAGCAAAAAGGGGGACGAGGAATTTGAGG
CCTGGCTTGAGGCTCAGGACGCAAATCTTGAGGATGTTCAGCGGGAGTTTTCCGGGCTGCGAGTAATTGG
TGATGAGGACGAGGATGGTTCGGAGGATGGGGAATTTTCAGACCTGGATCTGTCTGACAGCGACCATGAA
GGGGATGAGGGTGGGGGGGCTGTTGGAGGGGGCAGGAGTCTGCACTCCCTGTATTCACTGAGCGTCGTCT
AATAAAGATGTCTATTGATCTCTTTTAGTGTGAATCATGTCTGACGAGGGGCCAGGTACAGGACCTGGAA
ATGGCCTAGGAGAGAAGGGAGACACATCTGGACCAGAAGGCTCCGGCGGCAGTGGACCTCAAAGAAGAGG
GGGTGATAACCATGGACGAGGACGGGGAAGAGGACGAGGACGAGGAGGCGGAAGACCAGGAGCCCCGGGC
GGCTCAGGATCAGGGCCAAGACATAGAGATGGTGTCCGGAGACCCCAAAAACGTCCAAGTTGCATTGGCT
GCAAAGGGACCCACGGTGGAACAGGAGCAGGAGCAGGAGCGGGAGGGGCAGGAGCAGGAGGGGCAGGAGC
AGGAGGAGGGGCAGGAGCAGGAGGAGGGGCAGGAGGGGCAGGAGGGGCAGGAGGGGCAGGAGCAGGAGGA
GGGGCAGGAGSAGGAGGAGGGGCAGGAGGGGCAGGAGGGGCAGGAGCAGGAGGAGGGGCAGGAGSAGGAG
GAGGGGCAGGAGGGGCAGGAGCAGGAGGAGGGGCAGGAGGGGCAGGAGGGGCAGGAGCAGGAGGAGGGGC
AGGAGCAGGAGGAGGGGCAGGAGGGGCAGGAGCAGGAGGAGGGGCAGGAGGGGCAGGAGGGGCAGGAGCA
GGAGGAGGGGCAGGAGCAGGAGGGGCAGGAGGGGCAGGAGGGGCAGGAGCAGGAGGGGCAGGAGCAGGAG
GAGGGGCAGGAGGGGCAGGAGGGGCAGGAGCAGGAGGGGCAGGAGCAGGAGGGGCAGGAGCAGGAGGGGC
AGGAGCAGGAGGGGCAGGAGGGGCAGGAGCAGGAGGGGCAGGAGGGGCAGGAGCAGGAGGGGCAGGAGGG
GSAGGAGCAGGAGGGGCAGGAGGGGCAGGAGCAGGAGGAGGGGCAGGAGGGGCAGGAGCAGGAGGGGCAG
GAGGGGCAGGAGCAGGAGGGGCAGGAGGGGCAGGAGCAGGAGGGGCAGGAGGGGCAGGAGCAGGAGGAGG
GGCAGGAGCAGGAGGGGCAGGAGCAGGAGGTGGAGGCCGGGGTCGAGGAGGCAGTGGAGGCCGGGGTCGA
GGAGGTAGTGGAGGCCGGGGTCGAGGAGGTAGTGGAGGCCGCCGGGGTAGAGGACGTGAAAGAGCCAGGG
GGGGAAGTCGTGAAAGAGCCAGGGGGAGAGGTCGTGGACGTGGAGAAAAGAGGCCCAGGAGTCCCAGTAG
TCAGTCATCATCATCCGGGTCTCCACCGCGCAGGCCCCCTCCAGGTAGAAGGCCATTTTTCCACCCTGTA
GGGGAAGCCGATTATTTTGAATACCACCAAGAAGGTGGCCCAGATGGTGAGCCTGACGTGCCCCCGGGAG
CGATAGAGCAGGGCCCCGCAGATGACCCAGGAGAAGGCCCAAGCACTGGACCCCGGGGTCAGGGTGATGG
AGGCAGGCGCAAAAAAGGAGGGTGGTTTGGAAAGCATCGTGGTCAAGGAGGTTCCAACCCGAAATTTGAG
AACATTGCAGAAGGTTTAAGAGCTCTCCTGGCTAGGAGTCACGTAGAAAGGACTACCGACGAAGGAACTT
GGGTCGCCGGTGTGTTCGTATATGGAGGTAGTAAGACCTCCCTTTACAACCTAAGGCGAGGAACTGCCCT
TGCTATTCCACAATGTCGTCTTACACCATTGAGTCGTCTCCCCTTTGGAATGGCCCCTGGACCCGGCCCA
CAACCTGGCCCGCTAAGGGAGTCCATTGTCTGTTATTTCATGGTCTTTTTACAAACTCATATATTTGCTG
AGGTTTTGAAGGATGCGATTAAGGACCTTGTTATGACAAAGCCCGCTCCTACCTGCAATATCAGGGTGAC
TGTGTGCAGCTTTGACGATGGAGTAGATTTGCCTCCCTGGTTTCCACCTATGGTGGAAGGGGCTGCCGCG
GAGGGTGATGACGGAGATGACGGAGATGAAGGAGGTGATGGAGATGAGGGTGAGGAAGGGCAGGAGTGAT
GTAACTTGTTAGGAGACGCCCTCAATCGTATTAAAAGCCGTGTATTCCCCCGCACTAAAGAATAAATCCC
CAGTAGACATCATGCGTGCTGTTGGTGTATTTCTGGCCATCTGTCTTGTCACCATTTTCGTCCTCCCAAC
ATGGGGCAATTGGGCATACCCATGTTGTCACGTCACTCAGCTCCGCGCTCAACACCTTCTCGCGTTGGAA
AACATTAGCGACATTTACCTGGTGAGCAATCAGACATGCGACGGCTTTAGCCTGGCCTCCTTAAATTCAC
CTAAGAATGGGAGCAACCAGCAGGAAAAGGACAAGCAGCGAAAATTCACGCCCCCTTGGGAGGTGGCGGC
ATATGCAAAGGATAGCACTCCCACTCTACTACTGGGTATCATATGCTGACTGTATATGCATGAGGATAGC
ATATGCTACCCGGATACAGATTAGGATAGCATATACTACCCAGATATAGATTAGGATAGCATATGCTACC
CAGATATAGATTAGGATAGCCTATGCTACCCAGATATAAATTAGGATAGCATATACTACCCAGATATAGA
TTAGGATAGCATATGCTACCCAGATATAGATTAGGATAGCCTATGCTACCCAGATATAGATTAGGATAGC
ATATGCTACCCAGATATAGATTAGGATAGCATATGCTATCCAGATATTTGGGTAGTATATGCTACCCAGA
TATAAATTAGGATAGCATATACTACCCTAATCTCTATTAGGATAGCATATGCTACCCGGATACAGATTAG
GATAGCATATACTACCCAGATATAGATTAGGATAGCATATGCTACCCAGATATAGATTAGGATAGCCTAT
GCTACCCAGATATAAATTAGGATAGCATATACTACCCAGATATAGATTAGGATAGCATATGCTACCCAGA
TATAGATTAGGATAGCCTATGCTACCCAGATATAGATTAGGATAGCATATGCTATCCAGATATTTGGGTA
GTATATGCTACCCATGGCAACATTAGCCCACCGTGCTCTCAGCGACCTCGTGAATATGAGGACCAACAAC
CCTGTGCTTGGCGCTCAGGCGCAAGTGTGTGTAATTTGTCCTCCAGATCGCAGCAATCGCGCCCCTATCT
TGGCCCGCCCACCTACTTATGCAGGTATTCCCCGGGGTGCCATTAGTGGTTTTGTGGGCAAGTGGTTTGA
CCGCAGTGGTTAGCGGGGTTACAATCAGCCAAGTTATTACACCCTTATTTTACAGTCCAAAACCGCAGGG
CGGCGTGTGGGGGCTGACGCGTGCCCCCACTCCACAATTTCAAAAAAAAGAGTGGCCACTTGTCTTTGTT
TATGGGCCCCATTGGCGTGGAGCCCCGTTTAATTTTCGGGGGTGTTAGAGACAACCAGTGGAGTCCGCTG
CTGTCGGCGTCCACTCTCTTTCCCCTTGTTACAAATAGAGTGTAACAACATGGTTCACCTGTCTTGGTCC
CTGCCTGGGACACATCTTAATAACCCCAGTATCATATTGCACTAGGATTATGTGTTGCCCATAGCCATAA
ATTCGTGTGAGATGGACATCCAGTCTTTACGGCTTGTCCCCACCCCATGGATTTCTATTGTTAAAGATAT
TCAGAATGTTTCATTCCTACACTAGTATTTATTGCCCAAGGGGTTTGTGAGGGTTATATTGGTGTCATAG
CACAATGCCACCACTGAACCCCCCGTCCAAATTTTATTCTGGGGGCGTCACCTGAAACCTTGTTTTCGAG
CACCTCACATACACCTTACTGTTCACAACTCAGCAGTTATTCTATTAGCTAAACGAAGGAGAATGAAGAA
GCAGGCGAAGATTCAGGAGAGTTCACTGCCCGCTCCTTGATCTTCAGCCACTGCCCTTGTGACTAAAATG
GTTCACTACCCTCGTGGAATCCTGACCCCATGTAAATAAAACCGTGACAGCTCATGGGGTGGGAGATATC
GCTGTTCCTTAGGACCCTTTTACTAACCCTAATTCGATAGCATATGCTTCCCGTTGGGTAACATATGCTA
TTGAATTAGGGTTAGTCTGGATAGTATATACTACTACCCGGGAAGCATATGCTACCCGTTTAGGGTTAAC
AAGGGGGCCTTATAAACACTATTGCTAATGCCCTCTTGAGGGTCCGCTTATCGGTAGCTACACAGGCCCC
TCTGATTGACGTTGGTGTAGCCTCCCGTAGTCTTCCTGGGCCCCTGGGAGGTACATGTCCCCCAGCATTG
GTGTAAGAGCTTCAGCCAAGAGTTACACATAAAGGCAATGTTGTGTTGCAGTCCACAGACTGCAAAGTCT
GCTCCAGGATGAAAGCCACTCAGTGTTGGCAAATGTGCACATCCATTTATAAGGATGTCAACTACAGTCA
GAGAACCCCTTTGTGTTTGGTCCCCCCCCGTGTCACATGTGGAACAGGGCCCAGTTGGCAAGTTGTACCA
ACCAACTGAAGGGATTACATGCACTGCCCCGCGAAGAAGGGGCAGAGATGTCGTAGTCAGGTTTAGTTCG
TCCGGGGCGGGGATCGATCCTCTAGAGTCGACGCTAGCGGATCCGCTGCATTAATGAATCGGCCAACGCG
CGGGGAGAGGCGGTTTGCGTATTGGGCGCTCTTCCGCTTCCTCGCTCACTGACTCGCTGCGCTCGGTCGT
TCGGCTGCGGCGAGCGGTATCAGCTCACTCAAAGGCGGTAATACGGTTATCCACAGAATCAGGGGATAAC
GCAGGAAAGAACATGTGAGCAAAAGGCCAGCAAAAGGCCAGGAACCGTAAAAAGGCCGCGTTGCTGGCGT
TTTTCCATAGGCTCCGCCCCCCTGACGAGCATCACAAAAATCGACGCTCAAGTCAGAGGTGGCGAAACCC
GACAGGACTATAAAGATACCAGGCGTTTCCCCCTGGAAGCTCCCTCGTGCGCTCTCCTGTTCCGACCCTG
CCGCTTACCGGATACCTGTCCGCCTTTCTCCCTTCGGGAAGCGTGGCGCTTTCTCATAGCTCACGCTGTA
GGTATCTCAGTTCGGTGTAGGTCGTTCGCTCCAAGCTGGGCTGTGTGCACGAACCCCCCGTTCAGCCCGA
CCGCTGCGCCTTATCCGGTAACTATCGTCTTGAGTCCAACCCGGTAAGACACGACTTATCGCCACTGGCA
GCAGCCACTGGTAACAGGATTAGCAGAGCGAGGTATGTAGGCGGTGCTACAGAGTTCTTGAAGTGGTGGC
CTAACTACGGCTACACTAGAAGAACAGTATTTGGTATCTGCGCTCTGCTGAAGCCAGTTACCTTCGGAAA
AAGAGTTGGTAGCTCTTGATCCGGCAAACAAACCACCGCTGGTAGCGGTGGTTTTTTTGTTTGCAAGCAG
CAGATTACGCGCAGAAAAAAAGGATCTCAAGAAGATCCTTTGATCTTTTCTACGGGGTCTGACGCTCAGT
GGAACGAAAACTCACGTTAAGGGATTTTGGTCATGAGATTATCAAAAAGGATCTTCACCTAGATCCTTTT
AAATTAAAAATGAAGTTTTAAATCAATCTAAAGTATATATGAGTAAACTTGGTCTGACAGTTACCAATGC
TTAATCAGTGAGGCACCTATCTCAGCGATCTGTCTATTTCGTTCATCCATAGTTGCCTGACTCCCCGTCG
TGTAGATAACTACGATACGGGAGGGCTTACCATCTGGCCCCAGTGCTGCAATGATACCGCGAGACCCACG
CTCACCGGCTCCAGATTTATCAGCAATAAACCAGCCAGCCGGAAGGGCCGAGCGCAGAAGTGGTCCTGCA
ACTTTATCCGCCTCCATCCAGTCTATTAATTGTTGCCGGGAAGCTAGAGTAAGTAGTTCGCCAGTTAATA
GTTTGCGCAACGTTGTTGCCATTGCTACAGGCATCGTGGTGTCACGCTCGTCGTTTGGTATGGCTTCATT
CAGCTCCGGTTCCCAACGATCAAGGCGAGTTACATGATCCCCCATGTTGTGCAAAAAAGCGGTTAGCTCC
TTCGGTCCTCCGATCGTTGTCAGAAGTAAGTTGGCCGCAGTGTTATCACTCATGGTTATGGCAGCACTGC
ATAATTCTCTTACTGTCATGCCATCCGTAAGATGCTTTTCTGTGACTGGTGAGTACTCAACCAAGTCATT
CTGAGAATAGTGTATGCGGCGACCGAGTTGCTCTTGCCCGGCGTCAATACGGGATAATACCGCGCCACAT
AGCAGAACTTTAAAAGTGCTCATCATTGGAAAACGTTCTTCGGGGCGAAAACTCTCAAGGATCTTACCGC
TGTTGAGATCCAGTTCGATGTAACCCACTCGTGCACCCAACTGATCTTCAGCATCTTTTACTTTCACCAG
CGTTTCTGGGTGAGCAAAAACAGGAAGGCAAAATGCCGCAAAAAAGGGAATAAGGGCGACACGGAAATGT
TGAATACTCATACTCTTCCTTTTTCAATATTATTGAAGCATTTATCAGGGTTATTGTCTCATGAGCGGAT
ACATATTTGAATGTATTTAGAAAAATAAACAAATAGGGGTTCCGCGCACATTTCCCCGAAAAGTGCCACC
TGGGTCGACATTGATTATTGACTAGTTATTAATAGTAATCAATTACGGGGTCATTAGTTCATAGCCCATA
TATGGAGTTCCGCGTTACATAACTTACGGTAAATGGCCCGCCTGGCTGACCGCCCAACGACCCCCGCCCA
TTGACGTCAATAATGACGTATGTTCCCATAGTAACGCCAATAGGGACTTTCCATTGACGTCAATGGGTGG
AGTATTTACGGTAAACTGCCCACTTGGCAGTACATCAAGTGTATCATATGCCAAGTACGCCCCCTATTGA
CGTCAATGACGGTAAATGGCCCGCCTGGCATTATGCCCAGTACATGACCTTATGGGACTTTCCTACTTGG
CAGTACATCTACGTATTAGTCATCGCTATTACCATGGTCGAGGTGAGCCCCACGTTCTGCTTCACTCTCC
CCATCTCCCCCCCCTCCCCACCCCCAATTTTGTATTTATTTATTTTTTAATTATTTTGTGCAGCGATGGG
GGCGGGGGGGGGGGGGGGGCGCGCGCCRGGSGGGGSGGGGSGGGGSGRGGGGSGGGGSGGGGCGAGGCGG
AGAGGTGCGGCGGCAGCCAATCAGAGCGGCGCGCTCCGAAAGTTTCCTTTTATGGCGAGGCGGCGGCGGC
GGCGGCCCTATAAAAAGCGAAGCGCGCGGCGGGCGGGAGTCGCTGCGCGCTGCCTTCGCCCCGTGCCCCG
CTCCGCCGCCGCCTCGCGCCGCCCGCCCCGGCTCTGACTGACCGCGTTACTCCCACAGGTGAGCGGGCGG
GACGGCCCTTCTCCTCCGGGCTGTAATTAGCGCTTGGTTTAATGACGGCTTGTTTCTTTTCTGTGGCTGC
GTGAAAGCCTTGAGGGGCTCCGGGAGGGCCCTTTGTGCGGGGGGAGCGGCTCGGGGGGTGCGTGCGTGTG
TGTGTGCGTGGGGAGCGCCGCGTGCGGCTCCGCGCTGCCCGGCGGCTGTGAGCGCTGCGGGCGCGGCGCG
GGGCTTTGTGCGCTCCGCAGTGTGCGCGAGGGGAGCGCGGCCGGGGGCGGTGCCCCGCGGTGCGGGGGGG
GCTGCGAGGGGAACAAAGGCTGCGTGCGGGGTGTGTGCGTGGGGGGGTGAGCAGGGGGTGTGGGCGCGTC
GGTCGGGCTGCAACCCCCCCTGCACCCCCCTCCCCGAGTTGCTGAGCACGGCCCGGCTTCGGGTGCGGGG
CTCCGTACGGGGCGTGGCGCGGGGCTCGCCGTGCCGGGCGGGGGGTGGCGGCAGGTGGGGGTGCCGGGCG
GGGCGGGGCCGCCTCGGGCCGGGGAGGGCTCGGGGGAGGGGCGCGGCGGCCCCCGGAGCGCCGGCGGCTG
TCGAGGCGCGGCGAGCCGCAGCCATTGCCTTTTATGGTAATCGTGCGAGAGGGCGCAGGGACTTCCTTTG
TCCCAAATCTGTGCGGAGCCGAAATCTGGGAGGCGCCGCCGCACCCCCTCTAGCGGGCGCGGGGCGAAGC
GGTGCGGCGCCGGCAGGAAGGAAATGGGCGGGGAGGGCCTTCGTGCGTCGCCGCGCCGCCGTCCCCTTCT
CCCTCTCCAGCCTCGGGGCTGTCCGCGGGGGGACGGCTGCCTTCGGGGGGGACGGGGCAGGGCGGGGTTC
GGCTTCTGGCGTGTGACCGGCGGCTCTAGAGCCTCTGCTAACCATGTTCATGCCTTCTTCTTTTTCCTAC
AGCTCCTGGGCAACGTGCTGGTTATTGTGCTGTCTCATCATTTTGGCAAAGAATTCGCCCTTCACCATGG
ACTACGACTCGTACCAGCACTATTTCTACGACTATGACTGCGGGGAGGATTTCTACCGCTCCACGGCGCC
CAGCGAGGACATCTGGAAGAAATTCGAGCTGGTGCCATCGCCCCCCACGTCGCCGCCCTGGGGCTTGGGT
CCCGGCGCAGGGGACCCGGCCCCCGGGATTGGTCCCCCGGAGCCGTGGCCCGGAGGGTGCACCGGAGACG
AAGCGGAATCCCGGGGCCACTCGAAAGGCTGGGGCAGGAACTACGCCTCCATCATACGCCGTGACTGCAT
GTGGAGCGGCTTCTCGGCCCGGGAACGGCTGGAGAGAGCTGTGAGCGACCGGCTCGCTCCTGGCGCGCCC
CGGGGGAACCCGCCCAAGGCGTCCGCCGCCCCGGACTGCACTCCCAGCCTCGAAGCCGGCAACCCGGCGC
CCGCCGCCCCCTGTCCGCTGGGCGAACCCAAGACCCAGGCCTGCTCCGGGTCCGAGAGCCCAAGCGACTC
GGAGAATGAAGAAATTGATGTTGTGACAGTAGAGAAGAGGCAGTCTCTGGGTATTCGGAAGCCGGTCACC
ATCACGGTGCGAGCAGACCCCCTGGATCCCTGCATGAAGCATTTCCACATCTCCATCCATCAGCAACAGC
ACAACTATGCTGCCCGTTTTCCTCCAGAAAGCTGCTCCCAAGAAGAGGCTTCAGAGAGGGGTCCCCAAGA
AGAGGTTCTGGAGAGAGATGCTGCAGGGGAAAAGGAAGATGAGGAGGATGAAGAGATTGTGAGTCCCCCA
CCTGTAGAAAGTGAGGCTGCCCAGTCCTGCCACCCCAAACCTGTCAGTTCTGATACTGAGGATGTGACCA
AGAGGAAGAATCACAACTTCCTGGAGCGCAAGAGGCGGAATGACCTGCGTTCGCGATTCTTGGCGCTGAG
GGACCAGGTGCCCACCCTGGCCAGCTGCTCCAAGGCCCCCAAAGTAGTGATCCTAAGCAAGGCCTTGGAA
TACTTGCAAGCCCTGGTGGGGGCTGAGAAGAGGATGGCTACAGAGAAAAGACAGCTCCGATGCCGGCAGC
AGCAGTTGCAGAAAAGAATTGCATACCTCACTGGCTACGGAGATCTCAAAATTGTCGCTCCTGTCAAACA
AACTCTTAACTTTGATTTACTCAAACTGGCTGGGGATGTAGAAAGCAATCCAGGTCCACTCATGAACAAT
TCGCCCTTCACCATGGGCTCCGTGTCCAACCAGCAGTTTGCAGGTGGCTGCGCCAAGGCGGCAGAAGAGG
CGCCCGAGGAGGCGCCGGAGGACGCGGCCCGGGCGGCGGACGAGCCTCAGCTGCTGCACGGTGCGGGCAT
CTGTAAGTGGTTCAACGTGCGCATGGGGTTCGGCTTCCTGTCCATGACCGCCCGCGCCGGGGTCGCGCTC
GACCCCCCAGTGGATGTCTTTGTGCACCAGAGTAAGCTGCACATGGAAGGGTTCCGGAGCTTGAAGGAGG
GTGAGGCAGTGGAGTTCACCTTTAAGAAGTCAGCCAAGGGTCTGGAATCCATCCGTGTCACCGGACCTGG
TGGAGTATTCTGTATTGGGAGTGAGAGGCGGCCAAAAGGAAAGAGCATGCAGAAGCGCAGATCAAAAGGA
GACAGGTGCTACAACTGTGGAGGTCTAGATCATCATGCCAAGGAATGCAAGCTGCCACCCCAGCCCAAGA
AGTGCCACTTCTGCCAGAGCATCAGCCATATGGTAGCCTCATGTCCGCTGAAGGCCCAGCAGGGCCCTAG
TGCACAGGGAAAGCCAACCTACTTTCGAGAGGAAGAAGAAGAAATCCACAGCCCTACCCTGCTCCCGGAG
GCACAGAATTGAAAGGGCGAATTGCCTGCAGG
Features (pLannotate 1.2.2; 20 found; start..end, strand, type, name):
    148..203     +  polyA_signal   β-globin poly(A) signal: rabbit β-globin polyadenylation signal (Gil and Proudfoot, 1987)
    586..608     -  protein_bind   lac operator (fragment): The lac repressor binds to the lac operator to inhibit transcription in E. coli. This inhibition can be relieved by adding lactose or isopropyl-β-D-thiogalactopyranoside (IPTG). lac repressor encoded by lacI
    612..642     -  promoter       lac promoter: promoter for the E. coli lac operon
    657..678     -  protein_bind   CAP binding site: CAP binding activates transcription in the presence of cAMP. E. coli catabolite activator protein
    691..730     -  CDS            lacI (fragment): lac repressor; lacI; The lac repressor binds to the lac operator to inhibit transcription in E. coli. This inhibition can be relieved by adding lactose or isopropyl-β-D-thiogalactopyranoside (IPTG).
    749..772     +  promoter       tet promoter (fragment): E. coli promoter for tetracycline efflux protein gene
    775..1119    +  CDS            BRRF2_EBVB9 (fragment): Protein inferred from homology: Swiss-Prot protein existence level 3. From Epstein-Barr virus (strain B95-8) (HHV-4) (Human herpesvirus 4).
   1157..3079    +  CDS            EBNA1: Epstein-Barr nuclear antigen 1, also known as EBNA-1 crucial for latent viral infection, and for episomal amplification of vectors containing the oriP origin (Okita et al., 2013)
   3162..3380    +  CDS            gL (fragment): GL_EBVB9 - Experimental evidence at protein level: Swiss-Prot protein existence level 1. The heterodimer glycoprotein H-glycoprotein L is required for the fusion of viral and plasma membranes leading to virus entry into the host cell. Acts as a functional inhibitor of gH and maintains gH in an inhibited form. Upon binding to host integrins, gL dissociates from gH leading to activation of the viral fusion glycoproteins gB and gH. Fusion of EBV with B-lymphocytes requires the additional receptor- binding protein gp42, which forms a complex with gH/gL. The heterodimer gH/gL targets also host EPHA
   3381..5170    +  rep_origin     oriP: Epstein-Barr virus oriP replication origin (Yates et al., 2000)
   5645..5699    -  CDS            lacI (fragment): lac repressor; lacI; The lac repressor binds to the lac operator to inhibit transcription in E. coli. This inhibition can be relieved by adding lactose or isopropyl-β-D-thiogalactopyranoside (IPTG).
   5882..6470    -  rep_origin     ori: high-copy-number ColE1/pMB1/pBR322/pUC origin of replication
   6641..7501    -  CDS            AmpR: β-lactamase; bla; confers resistance to ampicillin, carbenicillin, and related antibiotics
   7502..7606    -  promoter       AmpR promoter: bla
   7637..8016    +  enhancer       CMV enhancer: human cytomegalovirus immediate early enhancer
   8018..8295    +  promoter       chicken β-actin promoter: No description available
   8296..9312    +  intron         chimeric intron: chimera between introns from chicken β-actin and rabbit β-globin
   9377..10468   +  CDS            MYCL: MYCL_HUMAN - Also known as BHLHE38, LMYC, MYCL1. Experimental evidence at protein level: Swiss-Prot protein existence level 1. From Homo sapiens (Human).
  10583..11209   +  CDS            LIN28A: LN28A_HUMAN - Also known as CSDD1, LIN28, ZCCHC1. Experimental evidence at protein level: Swiss-Prot protein existence level 1. RNA-binding protein that inhibits processing of pre-let-7 miRNAs and regulates translation of mRNAs that control developmental timing, pluripotency and metabolism (PubMed:21247876). Seems to recognize a common structural G-quartet (G4) feature in its miRNA and mRNA targets (Probable). 'Translational enhancer' that drives specific mRNAs to polysomes and increases the efficiency of protein synthesis. Its association with the translational machinery and target mRNAs resu
  11229..77      +  CDS            HBB (fragment) (across the origin): HBB_PONPY - Experimental evidence at transcript level: Swiss-Prot protein existence level 2. Involved in oxygen transport from the lung to the various peripheral tissues. From Pongo pygmaeus (Bornean orangutan).
